Addgene plasmid #133313: pMKV058
Purpose: BeYDV viral replicon on T-DNA backbone expressing Firefly Luc+ and WUS2
Depositing lab: Daniel Voytas. Depositing organization: University of Minnesota. Publication: Plant gene editing through de novo induction of meristems. Maher MF, Nasti RA, Vollbrecht M, Starker CG, Clark MD, Voytas DF. Nat Biotechnol. 2019 Dec 16. pii: 10.1038/s41587-019-0337-2. doi: 10.1038/s41587-019-0337-2. PubMed 31844292.
Backbone
  Vector backbone: pTRANS_201
  Vector type: Plant Expression
Growth in bacteria
  Bacterial resistance: Kanamycin, 50 μg/mL
  Growth temperature: 37°C
  Growth strain: DH5alpha
  Copy number: High Copy
Gene/Insert
  Gene/Insert name: Luc+. WUS2
  Species: Z. maize, Firefly
  Promoter: AtUbi10, Nos
  Cloning method: Restriction Enzyme; 5′ cloning site AarI (destroyed during cloning); 3′ cloning site AarI (destroyed during cloning)
  Sequencing primers: 5′ taccctccgcgagatcatcc; 3′ aacgtcagaagccgactgc
Resource information
  A portion of this plasmid was derived from a plasmid made by: synthesized
Terms and licenses: Academic/Nonprofit Terms; Industry Terms: Not Available to Industry
How to cite: pMKV058 was a gift from Daniel Voytas (Addgene plasmid # 133313 ; http://n2t.net/addgene:133313 ; RRID:Addgene_133313)
