[The description below was written by a language model from this plasmid's Addgene catalogue record and pLannotate feature annotations shown in this document.]
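Description:
pMKV058 is a plant expression binary vector built on the pTRANS_201 backbone, carrying a Bean yellow dwarf virus (BeYDV) geminiviral replicon inside a T-DNA for Agrobacterium-mediated delivery. The backbone has the usual binary-vector architecture: a high-copy ColE1/pUC-type origin with the pBR322 bom site for propagation in E. coli, the pVS1 oriV with its RepA replication and StaA stability proteins for maintenance in Agrobacterium, and an aphA-3 kanamycin resistance gene for bacterial selection. Nopaline-type left and right border repeats delimit the transferred region. No plant selectable marker is annotated in the feature table.

Between the borders, two short BeYDV movement-protein fragments sit just inside the left border and just before the right border. These probably mark duplicated viral intergenic sequence flanking the replicon, although the intergenic regions themselves are not annotated. A BeYDV RepA-matching coding region lies on the opposite strand near the right border. In this type of design the viral replication proteins release and circularise the flanked segment in plant cells and amplify it by rolling-circle replication, raising cargo copy number and expression.

The cargo consists of two cassettes. The first is firefly luc+ followed by the pea rbcS-E9 terminator; the second is a NOS promoter upstream of a WOX-family coding sequence, detected by similarity to rice WOX1, which corresponds to the maize WUS2 named in the record. The catalogue lists AtUbi10 and Nos promoters, so AtUbi10 presumably drives luciferase, though it is not annotated. WUS2 is a developmental regulator that promotes meristem identity, and luciferase reports delivery and expression. This fits the associated work on de novo meristem induction for plant gene editing.
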