Features (pLannotate 1.2.2; 17 found; start..end, strand, type, name):
    419..1294    -  CDS            REPA_BEYDV: Experimental evidence at protein level: Swiss-Prot protein existence level 1. Implicated in enhancement of V-sense gene expression. Acts a an inhibitor of C-sense gene transcription. From Bean yellow dwarf virus (BeYDV).
   1589..1645    +  CDS            MP_BEYDV (fragment): Protein inferred from homology: Swiss-Prot protein existence level 3. Involved in the viral transport within, and between cells. From Bean yellow dwarf virus (BeYDV).
   1668..1692    +  misc_feature   RB T-DNA repeat: right border repeat from nopaline C58 T-DNA
   2032..2433    +  CDS            Y4CG_SINFN (fragment): Protein inferred from homology: Swiss-Prot protein existence level 3. From Sinorhizobium fredii (strain NBRC 101917 / NGR234).
   2993..3622    +  CDS            pVS1 StaA: stability protein from the Pseudomonas plasmid pVS1 (Heeb et al., 2000)
   4051..5124    +  CDS            pVS1 RepA: replication protein from the Pseudomonas plasmid pVS1 (Heeb et al., 2000)
   5190..5384    +  rep_origin     pVS1 oriV: origin of replication for the Pseudomonas plasmid pVS1 (Heeb et al., 2000)
   5587..5626    +  CDS            rop (fragment): Rop protein, which maintains plasmids at low copy number; rop
   5728..5868    +  misc_feature   bom: basis of mobility region from pBR322
   6054..6642    -  rep_origin     ori: high-copy-number ColE1/pMB1/pBR322/pUC origin of replication
   6729..7523    -  CDS            KanR: aminoglycoside phosphotransferase; aphA-3; confers resistance to kanamycin
   7948..7972    +  misc_feature   LB T-DNA repeat: left border repeat from nopaline C58 T-DNA
   8350..8406    +  CDS            MP_BEYDV (fragment): Protein inferred from homology: Swiss-Prot protein existence level 3. Involved in the viral transport within, and between cells. From Bean yellow dwarf virus (BeYDV).
   9810..11460   +  CDS            luciferase (fragment): firefly luciferase; luc+; enhanced luc+ version of the luciferase gene
  11469..11774   +  terminator     E9 terminator (fragment): terminator and polyadenylation signal from the pea rbcS-E9 gene
  11911..12094   +  promoter       NOS promoter: nopaline synthase promoter NOS promoter
  12226..12900   +  CDS            WOX1 (fragment): WOX1_ORYSJ - Also known as MOC3 From Oryza sativa subsp. japonica (Rice).
>Addgene plasmid #133313 | pMKV058 | addgene full sequence | sequence record 266879 | Addgene NGS Result
TTTGATCGCCGGCGGTACCGAGTGTACTTCAAGTCAGTGGGAAATCAATAAAATGATTATTTTATGAATA
TATTTCATTGTGCAAGTAGATAGAAATTACATATGTTACATAACACACGAAATAAACAAAAAAAGACAAT
CCAAAAACAAACACCCCAAAAAAAATAATCACTTTAGATAAACTCGTATGAGGAGAGGCACGTTCAGTGA
CTCGACGATTCCCGAGCAAAAAAAGTCTCCCCGTCACACATGTAGTGGGTGACGCAATTATCTTTAAAGT
AATCCTTCTGTTGACTTGTCATTGATAACATCCAGTCTTCGTCAGGATTGCAAAGAATTATAGAAGGGAT
CCCACCTTTTATTTTCTTCTTTTTTCCATATTTAGGGTTGACAGTGAAATCAGACTGGCAACCTATTAAT
TGCTTCCACAATGGGACGAACTTGAAGGGGATGTCGTCGATGATATTATAGGTGGCGTGTTCATCGTAGT
TGGTGAAATCGATGGTACCGTTCCAATAGTTGTGTCGTCCGAGACTTCTAGCCCAGGTGGTCTTTCCGGT
ACGAGTTGGTCCGCAGATGTAGAGGCTGGGGTGTCGGATTCCATTCCTTCCATTGTCCTTGTTAAATCGG
CCATCCATTCAAGGTCAGATTGAGCTTGTTGGTATGAGACAGGATGTATGTAAGTATAAGCGTCTATGCT
TACATGGTATAGATGGGTTTCCCTCCAGGAGTGTAGATCTTCGTGGCAGCGAAGATCTGATTCTGTGAAG
GGCGACACATACGGTTCAGGTTGTGGAGGGAATAATTTGTTGGCTGAATATTCCAGCCATTGAAGCTTTG
TTGCCCATTCATGAGGGAATTCTTCCTTGATCATGTCAAGATATTCCTCCTTAGACGTTGCAGTCTGGAT
AATAGTTCTCCATCGTGCGTCAGATTTGCGAGGAGAAACCTTATGATCTCGGAAATCTCCTCTGGTTTTA
ATATCTCCGTCCTTTGATATGTAATCAAGGACTTGTTTAGAGTTTCTAGCTGGCTGGATATTAGGGTGAT
TTCCTTCAAAATCGAAAAAAGAAGGATCCCTAATACAAGGTTTTTTATCAAGCTGGAGAAGAGCATGATA
GTGGGTAGTGCCATCTTGATGAAGCTCAGAAGCAACACCAAGGAAGAAAATAAGAAAAGGTGTGAGTTTC
TCCCAGAGAAACTGGAATAAATCATCTCTTTGAGATGAGCACTTGGGATAGGTAAGGAAAACATATTTAG
ATTGGAGTCTGAAGTTCTTACTAGCAGAAGGCATGTTGTTGTGACTCCGAGGGGTTGCCTCAAACTCTAT
CTTATAACCGGCGTGGAGGCATGGAGGCAGGGGTATTTTGGTCATTTTAATAGATAGTGGAAAATGACGT
GGAATTTACTTAAAGACGAAGTCTTTGCGACAAGGGGGGGCCCACGCCGAATTTAATATTACCGGCGTGG
CCCCCCCTTATCGCGAGTGCTTTAGCACGAGCGGTCCAGATTTAAAGTAGAAAATTTCCCGCCCACTAGG
GTTAAAGGTGTTCACACTATAAAAGCATATACGATGTGATGGTATTTGATGGAGCGTATATTGTATCAGG
TATTTCCGTTGGATACGAATTATTCGTACGACCCTCATAGTTTAAACTATCAGTGTTTGACAGGATATAT
TGGCGGGTAAACCTAAGAGAAAAGAGCGTTTATTAGAATAATCGGATATTTAAAAGGGCGTGAAAAGGTT
TATCCGTTCGTCCATTTGTATGTGCATGCCAACCACAGGGTTCCCCTCGGGATCAAAGTACTTTGATCCA
ACCCCTCCGCTGCTATAGTGCAGTCGGCTTCTGACGTTCAGTGCAGCCGTCTTCTGAAAACGACATGTCG
CACAAGTCCTAAGTTACGCGACAGGCTGCCGCCCTGCCCTTTTCCTGGCGTTTTCTTGTCGCGTGTTTTA
GTCGCATAAAGTAGAATACTTGCGACTAGAACCGGAGACATTACGCCATGAACAAGAGCGCCGCCGCTGG
CCTGCTGGGCTATGCCCGCGTCAGCACCGACGACCAGGACTTGACCAACCAACGGGCCGAACTGCACGCG
GCCGGCTGCACCAAGCTGTTTTCCGAGAAGATCACCGGCACCAGGCGCGACCGCCCGGAGCTGGCCAGGA
TGCTTGACCACCTACGCCCTGGCGACGTTGTGACAGTGACCAGGCTAGACCGCCTGGCCCGCAGCACCCG
CGACCTACTGGACATTGCCGAGCGCATCCAGGAGGCCGGCGCGGGCCTGCGTAGCCTGGCAGAGCCGTGG
GCCGACACCACCACGCCGGCCGGCCGCATGGTGTTGACCGTGTTCGCCGGCATTGCCGAGTTCGAGCGTT
CCCTAATCATCGACCGCACCCGGAGCGGGCGCGAGGCCGCCAAGGCCCGAGGCGTGAAGTTTGGCCCCCG
CCCTACCCTCACCCCGGCACAGATCGCGCACGCCCGCGAGCTGATCGACCAGGAAGGCCGCACCGTGAAA
GAGGCGGCTGCACTGCTTGGCGTGCATCGCTCGACCCTGTACCGCGCACTTGAGCGCAGCGAGGAAGTGA
CGCCCACCGAGGCCAGGCGGCGCGGTGCCTTCCGTGAGGACGCATTGACCGAGGCCGACGCCCTGGCGGC
CGCCGAGAATGAACGCCAAGAGGAACAAGCATGAAACCGCACCAGGACGGCCAGGACGAACCGTTTTTCA
TTACCGAAGAGATCGAGGCGGAGATGATCGCGGCCGGGTACGTGTTCGAGCCGCCCGCGCACGGCTCAAC
CGTGCGGCTGCATGAAATCCTGGCCGGTTTGTCTGATGCCAAGCTGGCGGCCTGGCCGGCCAGCTTGGCC
GCTGAAGAAACCGAGCGCCGCCGTCTAAAAAGGTGATGTGTATTTGAGTAAAACAGCTTGCGTCATGCGG
TCGCTGCGTATATGATGCGATGAGTAAATAAACAAATACGCAAGGGGAACGCATGAAGGTTATCGCTGTA
CTTAACCAGAAAGGCGGGTCAGGCAAGACGACCATCGCAACCCATCTAGCCCGCGCCCTGCAACTCGCCG
GGGCCGATGTTCTGTTAGTCGATTCCGATCCCCAGGGCAGTGCCCGCGATTGGGCGGCCGTGCGGGAAGA
TCAACCGCTAACCGTTGTCGGCATCGACCGCCCGACGATTGACCGCGACGTGAAGGCCATCGGCCGGCGC
GACTTCGTAGTGATCGACGGAGCGCCCCAGGCGGCGGACTTGGCTGTGTCCGCGATCAAGGCAGCCGACT
TCGTGCTGATTCCGGTGCAGCCAAGCCCTTACGACATATGGGCCACCGCCGACCTGGTGGAGCTGGTTAA
GCAGCGCATTGAGGTCACGGATGGAAGGCTACAAGCGGCCTTTGTCGTGTCGCGGGCGATCAAAGGCACG
CGCATCGGCGGTGAGGTTGCCGAGGCGCTGGCCGGGTACGAGCTGCCCATTCTTGAGTCCCGTATCACGC
AGCGCGTGAGCTACCCAGGCACTGCCGCCGCCGGCACAACCGTTCTTGAATCAGAACCCGAGGGCGACGC
TGCCCGCGAGGTCCAGGCGCTGGCCGCTGAAATTAAATCAAAACTCATTTGAGTTAATGAGGTAAAGAGA
AAATGAGCAAAAGCACAAACACGCTAAGTGCCGGCCGTCCGAGCGCACGCAGCAGCAAGGCTGCAACGTT
GGCCAGCCTGGCAGACACGCCAGCCATGAAGCGGGTCAACTTTCAGTTGCCGGCGGAGGATCACACCAAG
CTGAAGATGTACGCGGTACGCCAAGGCAAGACCATTACCGAGCTGCTATCTGAATACATCGCGCAGCTAC
CAGAGTAAATGAGCAAATGAATAAATGAGTAGATGAATTTTAGCGGCTAAAGGAGGCGGCATGGAAAATC
AAGAACAACCAGGCACCGACGCCGTGGAATGCCCCATGTGTGGAGGAACGGGCGGTTGGCCAGGCGTAAG
CGGCTGGGTTGCCTGCCGGCCCTGCAATGGCACTGGAACCCCCAAGCCCGAGGAATCGGCGTGAGCGGTC
GCAAACCATCCGGCCCGGTACAAATCGGCGCGGCGCTGGGTGATGACCTGGTGGAGAAGTTGAAGGCCGC
GCAGGCCGCCCAGCGGCAACGCATCGAGGCAGAAGCACGCCCCGGTGAATCGTGGCAAGCGGCCGCTGAT
CGAATCCGCAAAGAATCCCGGCAACCGCCGGCAGCCGGTGCGCCGTCGATTAGGAAGCCGCCCAAGGGCG
ACGAGCAACCAGATTTTTTCGTTCCGATGCTCTATGACGTGGGCACCCGCGATAGTCGCAGCATCATGGA
CGTGGCCGTTTTCCGTCTGTCGAAGCGTGACCGACGAGCTGGCGAGGTGATCCGCTACGAGCTTCCAGAC
GGGCACGTAGAGGTTTCCGCAGGGCCGGCCGGCATGGCCAGTGTGTGGGATTACGACCTGGTACTGATGG
CGGTTTCCCATCTAACCGAATCCATGAACCGATACCGGGAAGGGAAGGGAGACAAGCCCGGCCGCGTGTT
CCGTCCACACGTTGCGGACGTACTCAAGTTCTGCCGGCGAGCCGATGGCGGAAAGCAGAAAGACGACCTG
GTAGAAACCTGCATTCGGTTAAACACCACGCACGTTGCCATGCAGCGTACGAAGAAGGCCAAGAACGGCC
GCCTGGTGACGGTATCCGAGGGTGAAGCCTTGATTAGCCGCTACAAGATCGTAAAGAGCGAAACCGGGCG
GCCGGAGTACATCGAGATCGAGCTAGCTGATTGGATGTACCGCGAGATCACAGAAGGCAAGAACCCGGAC
GTGCTGACGGTTCACCCCGATTACTTTTTGATCGATCCCGGCATCGGCCGTTTTCTCTACCGCCTGGCAC
GCCGCGCCGCAGGCAAGGCAGAAGCCAGATGGTTGTTCAAGACGATCTACGAACGCAGTGGCAGCGCCGG
AGAGTTCAAGAAGTTCTGTTTCACCGTGCGCAAGCTGATCGGGTCAAATGACCTGCCGGAGTACGATTTG
AAGGAGGAGGCGGGGCAGGCTGGCCCGATCCTAGTCATGCGCTACCGCAACCTGATCGAGGGCGAAGCAT
CCGCCGGTTCCTAATGTACGGAGCAGATGCTAGGGCAAATTGCCCTAGCAGGGGAAAAAGGTCGAAAAGG
CCTCTTTCCTGTGGATAGCACGTACATTGGGAACCCAAAGCCGTACATTGGGAACCGGAACCCGTACATT
GGGAACCCAAAGCCGTACATTGGGAACCGGTCACACATGTAAGTGACTGATATAAAAGAGAAAAAAGGCG
ATTTTTCCGCCTAAAACTCTTTAAAACTTATTAAAACTCTTAAAACCCGCCTGGCCTGTGCATAACTGTC
TGGCCAGCGCACAGCCGAAGAGCTGCAAAAAGCGCCTACCCTTCGGTCGCTGCGCTCCCTACGCCCCGCC
GCTTCGCGTCGGCCTATCGCGGCCGCTGGCCGCTCAAAAATGGCTGGCCTACGGCCAGGCAATCTACCAG
GGCGCGGACAAGCCGCGCCGTCGCCACTCGACCGCCGGCGCCCACATCAAGGCACCCTGCCTCGCGCGTT
TCGGTGATGACGGTGAAAACCTCTGACACATGCAGCTCCCGGAAACGGTCACAGCTTGTCTGTAAGCGGA
TGCCGGGAGCAGACAAGCCCGTCAGGGCGCGTCAGCGGGTGTTGGCGGGTGTCGGGGCGCAGCCATGACC
CAGTCACGTAGCGATAGCGGAGTGTATACTGGCTTAACTATGCGGCATCAGAGCAGATTGTACTGAGAGT
GCACCATATGCGGTGTGAAATACCGCACAGATGCGTAAGGAGAAAATACCGCATCAGGCGCTCTTCCGCT
TCCTCGCTCACTGACTCGCTGCGCTCGGTCGTTCGGCTGCGGCGAGCGGTATCAGCTCACTCAAAGGCGG
TAATACGGTTATCCACAGAATCAGGGGATAACGCAGGAAAGAACATGTGAGCAAAAGGCCAGCAAAAGGC
CAGGAACCGTAAAAAGGCCGCGTTGCTGGCGTTTTTCCATAGGCTCCGCCCCCCTGACGAGCATCACAAA
AATCGACGCTCAAGTCAGAGGTGGCGAAACCCGACAGGACTATAAAGATACCAGGCGTTTCCCCCTGGAA
GCTCCCTCGTGCGCTCTCCTGTTCCGACCCTGCCGCTTACCGGATACCTGTCCGCCTTTCTCCCTTCGGG
AAGCGTGGCGCTTTCTCATAGCTCACGCTGTAGGTATCTCAGTTCGGTGTAGGTCGTTCGCTCCAAGCTG
GGCTGTGTGCACGAACCCCCCGTTCAGCCCGACCGCTGCGCCTTATCCGGTAACTATCGTCTTGAGTCCA
ACCCGGTAAGACACGACTTATCGCCACTGGCAGCAGCCACTGGTAACAGGATTAGCAGAGCGAGGTATGT
AGGCGGTGCTACAGAGTTCTTGAAGTGGTGGCCTAACTACGGCTACACTAGAAGGACAGTATTTGGTATC
TGCGCTCTGCTGAAGCCAGTTACCTTCGGAAAAAGAGTTGGTAGCTCTTGATCCGGCAAACAAACCACCG
CTGGTAGCGGTGGTTTTTTTGTTTGCAAGCAGCAGATTACGCGCAGAAAAAAAGGATCTCAAGAAGATCC
TTTGATCTTTTCTACGGGGTCTGACGCTCAGTGGAACGAAAACTCACGTTAAGGGATTTTGGTCATGCAT
TCTAGGTACTAAAACAATTCATCCAGTAAAATATAATATTTTATTTTCTCCCAATCAGGCTTGATCCCCA
GTAAGTCAAAAAATAGCTCGACATACTGTTCTTCCCCGATATCCTCCCTGATCGACCGGACGCAGAAGGC
AATGTCATACCACTTGTCCGCCCTGCCGCTTCTCCCAAGATCAATAAAGCCACTTACTTTGCCATCTTTC
ACAAAGATGTTGCTGTCTCCCAGGTCGCCGTGGGAAAAGACAAGTTCCTCTTCGGGCTTTTCCGTCTTTA
AAAAATCATACAGCTCGCGCGGATCTTTAAATGGAGTGTCTTCTTCCCAGTTTTCGCAATCCACATCGGC
CAGATCGTTATTCAGTAAGTAATCCAATTCGGCTAAGCGGCTGTCTAAGCTATTCGTATAGGGACAATCC
GATATGTCGATGGAGTGAAAGAGCCTGATGCACTCCGCATACAGCTCGATAATCTTTTCAGGGCTTTGTT
CATCTTCATACTCTTCCGAGCAAAGGACGCCATCGGCCTCACTCATGAGCAGATTGCTCCAGCCATCATG
CCGTTCAAAGTGCAGGACCTTTGGAACAGGCAGCTTTCCTTCCAGCCATAGCATCATGTCCTTTTCCCGT
TCCACATCATAGGTGGTCCCTTTATACCGGCTGTCCGTCATTTTTAAATATAGGTTTTCATTTTCTCCCA
CCAGCTTATATACCTTAGCAGGAGACATTCCTTCCGTATCTTTTACGCAGCGGTATTTTTCGATCAGTTT
TTTCAATTCCGGTGATATTCTCATTTTAGCCATTTATTATTTCCTTCCTCTTTTCTACAGTATTTAAAGA
TACCCCAAGAAGCTAATTATAACAAGACGAACTCCAATTCACTGTTCCTTGCATTCTAAAACCTTAAATA
CCAGAAAACAGCTTTTTCAAAGTTGTTTTCAAAGTTGGCGTATAACATAGTATCGACGGAGCCGATTTTG
AAACCGCGGTGATCACAGGCAGCAACGCTCTGTCATCGTTACAATCAACATGCTACCCTCCGCGAGATCA
TCCGTGTTTCAAACCCGGCAGCTTAGTTGCCGTTCTTCCGAATAGCATCGGTAACATGAGCAAAGTCTGC
CGCCTTACAACGGCTCTCCCGCTGACGCCGTCCCGGACTGATGGGCTGCCTGTATCGAGTGGTGATTTTG
TGCCGAGCTGCCGGTCGGGGAGCTGTTGGCTGGCTGGTGGCAGGATATATTGTGGTGTAAACAAATTGAC
GCTTAGACAACTTAATAACACATTGCGGACGTTTTTAATGTAGAGCTCAAAGTTTAACGCGTTAGCAGAA
GGCATGTTGTTGTGACTCCGAGGGGTTGCCTCAAACTCTATCTTATAACCGGCGTGGAGGCATGGAGGCA
GGGGTATTTTGGTCATTTTAATAGATAGTGGAAAATGACGTGGAATTTACTTAAAGACGAAGTCTTTGCG
ACAAGGGGGGGCCCACGCCGAATTTAATATTACCGGCGTGGCCCCCCCTTATCGCGAGTGCTTTAGCACG
AGCGGTCCAGATTTAAAGTAGAAAATTTCCCGCCCACTAGGGTTAAAGGTGTTCACACTATAAAAGCATA
TACGATGTGATGGTATTTGATGGAGCGTATATTGTATCAGGTATTTCCGTTGGATACGAATTATTCGTAC
GACCCTCGGTACCGATCGGCGCGCGCGGCCGCACAGAGATTTAAATAGCTCCGGTGACGGACGGCGCGCC
CTATGTCGAGCTGCAGGTCAACGGATCAGGATATTCTTGTTTAAGATGTTGAACTCTATGGAGGTTTGTA
TGAACTGATGATCTAGGACCGGATAAGTTCCCTTCTTCATAGCGAACTTATTCAAAGAATGTTTTGTGTA
TCATTCTTGTTACATTGTTATTAATGAAAAAATATTATTGGTCATTGGACTGAACACGAGTGTTAAATAT
GGACCAGGCCCCAAATAAGATCCATTGATATATGAATTAAATAACAAGAATAAATCGAGTCACCAAACCA
CTTGCCTTTTTTAACGAGACTTGTTCACCAACTTGATACAAAAGTCATTATCCTATGCAAATCAATAATC
ATACAAAAATATCCAATAACACTAAAAAATTAAAAGAAATGGATAATTTCACAATATGTTATACGATAAA
GAAGTTACTTTTCCAAGAAATTCACTGATTTTATAAGCCCACTTGCATTAGATAAATGGCAAAAAAAAAC
AAAAAGGAAAAGAAATAAAGCACGAAGAATTCTAGAAAATACGAAATACGCTTCAATGCAGTGGGACCCA
CGGTTCAATTATTGCCAATTTTCAGCTCCACCGTATATTTAAAAAATAAAACGATAATGCTAAAAAAATA
TAAATCGTAACGATCGTTAAATCTCAACGGCTGGATCTTATGACGACCGTTAGAAATTGTGGTTGTCGAC
GAGTCAGTAATAAACGGCGTCAAAGTGGTTGCAGCCGGCACACACGAGTCGTGTTTATCAACTCAAAGCA
CAAATACTTTTCCTCAACCTAAAAATAAGGCAATTAGCCAAAAACAACTTTGCGTGTAAACAACGCTCAA
TACACGTGTCATTTTATTATTAGCTATTGCTTCACCGCCTTAGCTTTCTCGTGACCTAGTCGTCCTCGTC
TTTTCTTCTTCTTCTTCTATAAAACAATACCCAAAGAGCTCTTCTTCTTCACAATTCAGATTTCAATTTC
TCAAAATCTTAAAAACTTTCTCTCAATTCTCTCTACCGTGATCAAGGTAAATTTCTGTGTTCCTTATTCT
CTCAAAATCTTCGATTTTGTTTTCGTTCGATCCCAATTTCGTATATGTTCTTTGGTTTAGATTCTGTTAA
TCTTAGATCGAACACGATTTTCTGGGTTTGATCGTTAGATATCATCTTAATTCTCGATTAGGGTTTCATA
GATATCATCCGATTTGTTCAAATAATTTGAGTTTTGTCGAATAATTACTCTTCGATTTGTGATTTCTATC
TAGATCTGGTGTTAGTTTCTAGTTTGTGCGATCGAATTTGTCGATTAATCTGAGTTTTTCTGATTAACAG
GCCTGCAGGATGGAAGACGCCAAAAACATAAAGAAAGGCCCGGCGCCATTCTATCCGCTGGAAGATGGAA
CCGCTGGAGAGCAACTGCATAAGGCTATGAAGAGATACGCCCTGGTTCCTGGAACAATTGCTTTTACAGA
TGCACATATCGAGGTGGACATCACTTACGCTGAGTACTTCGAAATGTCCGTTCGGTTGGCAGAAGCTATG
AAACGATATGGGCTGAATACAAATCACAGAATCGTCGTATGCAGTGAAAACTCTCTTCAATTCTTTATGC
CGGTGTTGGGCGCGTTATTTATCGGAGTTGCAGTTGCGCCCGCGAACGACATTTATAATGAACGTGAATT
GCTCAACAGTATGGGCATTTCGCAGCCTACCGTGGTGTTCGTTTCCAAAAAGGGGTTGCAAAAAATTTTG
AACGTGCAAAAAAAGCTCCCAATCATCCAAAAAATTATTATCATGGATTCTAAAACGGATTACCAGGGAT
TTCAGTCGATGTACACGTTCGTCACATCTCATCTACCTCCCGGTTTTAATGAATACGATTTTGTGCCAGA
GTCCTTCGATAGGGACAAGACAATTGCACTGATCATGAACTCCTCTGGATCTACTGGTCTGCCTAAAGGT
GTCGCTCTGCCTCATAGAACTGCCTGCGTGAGATTCTCGCATGCCAGAGATCCTATTTTTGGCAATCAAA
TCATTCCGGATACTGCGATTTTAAGTGTTGTTCCATTCCATCACGGTTTTGGAATGTTTACTACACTCGG
ATATTTGATATGTGGATTTCGAGTCGTCTTAATGTATAGATTTGAAGAAGAGCTGTTTCTGAGGAGCCTT
CAGGATTACAAGATTCAAAGTGCGCTGCTGGTGCCAACCCTATTCTCCTTCTTCGCCAAAAGCACTCTGA
TTGACAAATACGATTTATCTAATTTACACGAAATTGCTTCTGGTGGCGCTCCCCTCTCTAAGGAAGTCGG
GGAAGCGGTTGCCAAGAGGTTCCATCTGCCAGGTATCAGGCAAGGATATGGGCTCACTGAGACTACATCA
GCTATTCTGATTACACCCGAGGGGGATGATAAACCGGGCGCGGTCGGTAAAGTTGTTCCATTTTTTGAAG
CGAAGGTTGTGGATCTGGATACCGGGAAAACGCTGGGCGTTAATCAAAGAGGCGAACTGTGTGTGAGAGG
TCCTATGATTATGTCCGGTTATGTAAACAATCCGGAAGCGACCAACGCCTTGATTGACAAGGATGGATGG
CTACATTCTGGAGACATAGCTTACTGGGACGAAGACGAACACTTCTTCATCGTTGACCGCCTGAAGTCTC
TGATTAAGTACAAAGGCTATCAGGTGGCTCCCGCTGAATTGGAATCCATCTTGCTCCAACACCCCAACAT
CTTCGACGCTGGTGTCGCAGGTCTTCCCGACGATGACGCCGGTGAACTTCCCGCCGCCGTTGTTGTTTTG
GAGCACGGAAAGACGATGACGGAAAAAGAGATCGTGGATTACGTCGCCAGTCAAGTAACAACCGCGAAAA
AGTTGCGCGGAGGAGTTGTGTTTGTGGACGAAGTACCGAAAGGTCTTACCGGAAAACTCGACGCAAGAAA
AATCAGAGAGATCCTCATAAAGGCCAAGAAGGGCGGAAAGATCGCCGTGTGACTCGAGGTTCGAGTATTA
TGGCATTGGGAAAACTGTTTTTCTTGTACCATTTGTTGTGCTTGTAATTTACTGTGTTTTTTATTCGGTT
TTCGCTATCGAACTGTGAAATGGAAATGGATGGAGAAGAGTTAATGAATGATATGGTCCTTTTGTTCATT
CTCAAATTAATATTATTTGTTTTTTCTCTTATTTGTTGTGTGTTGAATTTGAAATTATAAGAGATATGCA
AACATTTTGTTTTGAGTAAAAATGTGTCAAATCGTGGCCTCTAATGACCGAAGTTAATATGAGGAGTAAA
ACACTTGTAGTTGTGTTAGAGCTCCCGGGCGCGCCGATCATGAGCGGAGAATTAAGGGAGTCACGTTATG
ACCCCCGCCGATGACGCGGGACAAGCCGTTTTACGTTTGGAACTGACAGAACCGCAACGTTGAAGGAGCC
ACTCAGCCGCGGGTTTCTGGAGTTTAATGAGCTAAGCACATACGTCAGAAACCATTATTGCGCGTTCAAA
AGTCGCCTAAGGTCACTATCAGCTAGCAAATATTTCTTGTCAAAAATGCTCCACTGACGTTCCATAAATT
CCCCTCGGTATCCAATTAGAGTCTCATATTCACTCTCAATCCAAATAATCTGCACCGTACCTGCAGGGTC
CGAGCTAGGTCACAGAAGCGCTCAGGAAGGCCGCTGAGATAGAGGCATGGCGGCCAATGCGGGCGGCGGT
GGAGCGGGAGGAGGCAGCGGCAGCGGCAGCGTGGCTGCGCCGGCGGTGTGCCGCCCCAGCGGCTCGCGGT
GGACGCCGACGCCGGAGCAGATCAGGATGCTGAAGGAGCTGTACTACGGCTGCGGCATCCGGTCGCCCAG
CTCGGAGCAGATCCAGCGCATCACCGCCATGCTGCGGCAGCACGGCAAGATCGAGGGCAAGAACGTCTTC
TACTGGTTCCAGAACCACAAGGCCCGCGAGCGCCAGAAGCGCCGCCTCACCAGCCTCGACGTGAACGTGC
CCGCCGCCGGCGCGGCCGACGCCACCACCAGCCAACTCGGCGTCCTCTCGCTGTCGTCGCCGCCGCCTTC
AGGCGCGGCGCCTCCCTCGCCCACCCTCGGCTTCTACGCCGCCGGCAATGGCGGCGGATCGGCTGTGCTG
CTGGACACGAGTTCCGACTGGGGCAGCAGCGGCGCTGCGATGGCCACCGAGACATGCTTCCTCCAGGACT
ACATGGGCGTGACGGACACGGGCAGCTCGTCGCAGTGGCCACGCTTCTCGTCGTCGGACACGATAATGGC
GGCGGCCGCGGCGCGGGCGGCGACGACGCGGGCGCCCGAGACTCTCCCTCTCTTCCCGACCTGCGGCGAC
GACGGCGGCAGCGGTAGCAGCAGCTACTTGCCGTTCTGGGGTGCCGCGTCCACAACTGCCGGCGCCACTT
CTTCCGTTGCGATCCAGCAGCAACACCAGCTGCAGGAGCAGTACAGCTTTTACAGCAACAGCAACAGCAC
CCAGCTGGCCGGCACCGGCAACCAAGACGTATCGGCAACAGCAGCAGCAGCCGCCGCCCTGGAGCTGAGC
CTCAGCTCATGGTGCTCCCCTTACCCTGCTGCAGGGAGTATGTGAGAGCAACGCGAGCTGCCACTGCTCT
TCACTTATGTCTCTGGAATGGAAGGAGGAGGAAGTGAGCATAGCGTTGGTGCGTTGCTGTCATTGTCCTA
GGTTAGTAGCTAGTGCCAGTTACTAGTAAGCATCAGGCATAGGAGTATGTAGTAGAAGCATGCACGTTGC
CGGCCAGCCAGGCTTTAGACGGGAAAAGAATTTGGTGCAGCCGGCTGCAAAACAGGATGTTTACAGCCCC
CCCCTCGAGCCCTAGACTTGTCCATCTTCTGGATTGGCCAAGTTAATTAATGTATGAAATAAAAGGATGC
ACACATAGTGACATGCTAATCACTATAATGTGGGCATCAAAGTTGTGTGTTATGTGTAATTACTAATTAT
CTGAATAAGAGAAAGAGATCATCCATATTTCTTATCCTAAATGAATGTCACGTGTCTTTATAATTCTTTG
ATGAACCAGATGCATTTTATTAACCAATTCCATATACATATAAATATTAATCATATATAATTAATATCAA
TTGGGTTAGCAAAACAAATCTAGTCTAGGTGTGTTTTGCTAATTATTGGGGGATAGTGCAAAAAGAAATC
TACGTTCTCAATAATTCAGATAGAAAACTTAATAAAGTGAGATAATTTACATAGATTGCTTTTATCCTTT
GATATATGTGAAACCATGCATGATATAAGGAAAATAGATAGAGAAATAATTTTTTACATCGTTGAATATG
TAAACAATTTAATTCAAGAAGCTAGGAATATAAATATTGAGGAGTTTATGATTAGAGCTCTCCCGGCGCG
CCGATATCGAGCTCAGTG
